Addgene plasmid #9039: 1201 pAdTrack FKHR H215R AAA
Depositing lab: William Sellers. Depositing organization: Dana-Farber Cancer Institute. Publication: A novel mechanism of gene regulation and tumor suppression by the transcription factor FKHR. Ramaswamy S, Nakamura N, Sansal I, Bergeron L, Sellers WR. Cancer Cell. 2002 Jul . 2(1):81-91. 10.1016/S1535-6108(02)00086-7 PubMed 12150827.
Backbone
  Vector backbone: pAdTrack CMV
  Backbone manufacturer: ATCC
  Backbone size w/o insert (bp): 9010
  Vector type: Mammalian Expression, Adenoviral
  Selectable markers: Neomycin (select with G418)
Growth in bacteria
  Bacterial resistance: Kanamycin, 50 μg/mL
  Growth temperature: 37°C
  Growth strain: DH5alpha
  Copy number: High Copy
Gene/Insert
  Gene/Insert name: FKHR H215R AAA (alt names: FKHR; FOXO1A)
  Species: H. sapiens (human)
  Insert size (bp): 2000
  Mutation: H215R T24A S256A S319A
  Entrez Gene: FOXO1 (a.k.a. FKH1, FKHR, FOXO1A)
  Tag / fusion protein: flag (N terminal on insert)
  Cloning method: Restriction Enzyme; 5′ cloning site HindIII (not destroyed); 3′ cloning site XbaI (not destroyed)
  Sequencing primers: 5′ n/a
Resource information
  A portion of this plasmid was derived from a plasmid made by: pcDNA flag FKHR was a gift from Eric Tang.
Terms and licenses: Academic/Nonprofit Terms; Industry Terms: Not Available to Industry
Depositor comments: Inserts liberated by partial HindIII and complete XbaI digestion of pCDNA3-Flag-FKHR were ligated to HindIII/XbaI-restricted pAD-TrackCMV to give pAD-Track-Flag-FKHR. Must recombine into pAdEasy before generating Adenoviral particles.
How to cite: 1201 pAdTrack FKHR H215R AAA was a gift from William Sellers (Addgene plasmid # 9039 ; http://n2t.net/addgene:9039 ; RRID:Addgene_9039)
