[The description below was written by a language model from this plasmid's Addgene catalogue record.]
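Description:
1201 pAdTrack FKHR H215R AAA is an adenoviral shuttle plasmid built on the pAdTrack CMV backbone (about 9 kb without insert) and also classed as a mammalian expression vector. It is maintained in E. coli as a high-copy plasmid under kanamycin selection. The record additionally lists neomycin/G418 as a selectable marker. No feature table accompanies the entry, so individual backbone elements are not documented here. As the backbone name indicates, the insert sits in a CMV promoter-driven expression cassette, and pAdTrack-series shuttles generally carry a separate GFP reporter that allows transfected or infected cells to be tracked.

The payload is a roughly 2 kb human FKHR (FOXO1, also FOXO1A) cDNA with an N-terminal FLAG tag, cloned between HindIII and XbaI sites that both remain intact. The fragment was released from a pcDNA3-Flag-FKHR parent by partial HindIII and complete XbaI digestion. The coding sequence carries four substitutions. T24A, S256A and S319A (the "AAA" changes) replace the three phosphorylation sites through which Akt normally drives FOXO1 out of the nucleus, a combination generally used to make the factor constitutively nuclear and active. H215R lies in the forkhead DNA-binding domain and is generally used to impair DNA binding. Together they allow FKHR functions that depend on direct DNA binding to be separated from those that do not, consistent with the associated study of gene regulation and tumor suppression by FKHR.

The plasmid cannot produce virus on its own. It must first be recombined with a pAdEasy adenoviral backbone, after which the recombinant genome can be used to generate adenoviral particles for delivering the FLAG-tagged mutant into mammalian cells.
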