>Addgene plasmid #9039 | 1201 pAdTrack FKHR H215R AAA | addgene partial sequence | sequence record 17644 | 9039 with EGFP-C
CTCGGCTGGACGAGCTGTACAAGTCCGGACTCAGATCCACCGGATCTAGATAACTGATCATAATCAGCCA
TACCACATTTGTAGAGGTTTTACTTGCTTTAAAAAACCTCCCACACCTCCCCCTGAACCTGAAACATAAA
ATGAATGCAATTGTTGTTGTTAACTTGTTTATTGCAGCTTATAATGGTTACAAATAAAGCAATAGCATCA
CAAATTTCACAAATAAAGCATTTTTTTCACTGCATTCTAGTTGTGGTTTGTCCAAACTCATCAATGTATC
TTAACGCGATCAAGCTAGCTTGCTAGACTCGACTGACTATAATAATAAAACGCCAACTTTGACCCGGAAC
GCGGAAAACACCTGAGAAAAACACCTGGGCGAGTCTCCACGTAAACGGTCAAAGTCCCCGCGGCCCTAGA
CAAATATTACGCGCTATGAGTAACACAAAATTATTCAGATTTCACTTCCTCTTATTCAGTTTTCCCGCGA
AAATGGCCAAATCTTACTCGGTTACGCCCAAATTTACTACAACATCCGCCTAAAACCGCGCGAAAATTGT
CACTTCCTGTGTACACCGGCGCACACCAAAAACGTCACTTTTGCCACATCCGTCGCTTACATGTGTTCCG
CCACACTTGCAACATCACACTTNCGCCACACTA
