>Addgene plasmid #9039 | 1201 pAdTrack FKHR H215R AAA | addgene partial sequence | sequence record 17645 | 9039 with CMV-F
TAGCAGAGCNTGGTTTGTGAACCGNTCAGAATCCGCTAGNGNTACNGGTTCGCNACCACTGGCTGCAGCA
TNGGCGAGGAGCTTGCTTCNNCGGGGCTGGTGNCCACTCNTGGCTCGAGCATGGACNGCNACGATNAACN
GNNACAAGTTCANCNTGTCCGGCGAGGGCGAGGGNNATGCCACCTACNGCAAGCTGACCCTGAAGTTCAT
CTGCACCACCGGCAAGCTGCCCGTGCCCTGGNCCACCCTCGTGACCACCCTGACCTACGGCGTGCAGTGC
TTCAGCCGCTACCCNGACCACATGAAGCANCACGACTTCTTCAAGTCCGCCATGCCNGAAGGNTACGTCC
AGGAGNNCANCATCTTCTTCAAGGACGACGGCAACTACAAGACCCNCGCCGAGGTGAAGTTCGAGGGCGA
CACCCTGGTGAACCGCATCGAGCTGAAGGGCATCGACTTCAAGGAGGACGGCAACATCCTGGGGCACAAN
CTGGAGTACAANTACAACAGCCACAACGTCTATATCATGGCCGACAAGCATAAGAACGGCATCAAGGTGA
ACTTCAAGATCCGCCACAACATCGAGGACGGCAGCGTGCAGCTCGCCGACCACTACCAGCAGAACACCCC
CATCGGNGACGGCCCCGTGCTGCTGCCCGANAACCACTACCTGAGCACCCAGTCCGCCCTGAGCAAAGAC
CCCAANTATAAGNGNGATCACATGGTCCTGTGNTTTTTTTTTAAACCACC
