>Addgene plasmid #9039 | 1201 pAdTrack FKHR H215R AAA | addgene partial sequence | sequence record 17646 | 9039 with EGFP-N
ACNCTCCTCGCCCTTGCTCACCATGGTGGCGACCGGTAGCGCTAGCGGATCTGACGGTTCACTAAACCAG
CTCTGCTTATATAGACCTCCCACCGTACACGCCTACCGCCCATTTGCGTCAATGGGGCGGAGTTGTTACG
ACATTTTGGAAAGTCCCGTTGATTTTGGTGCCAAAACAAACTCCCATTGACGTCAATGGGGTGGAGACTT
GGAAATCCCCGTGAGTCAAACCGCTATCCACGCCCATTGATGTACTGCCAAAACCGCATCACCATGGTAA
TAGCGATGACTAATACGTAGATGTACTGCCAAGTAGGAAAGTCCCATAAGGTCATGTACTGGGCATAATG
CCAGGCGGGCCATTTACCGTCATTGACGTCAATAGGGGGCGTACTTGGCATATGATACACTTGATGTACT
GCCAAGTGGGCAGTTTACCGTAAATACTCCACCCATTGACGTCAATGGAAAGTCCCTATTGGCGTTACTA
TGGGAACATACGTCATTATTGACGTCAATGGGCGGGGGTCGTTGGGCGGTCAGCCAGGCGGGCCATTTAC
CGTAAGTTATGTAACGCGGAACTCCATATATGGCTNANAAAACNNNTGACCCCGNAATTGATTACNATTA
ANNCCAAGCAAACCNNCCAAAAANNNNNCCGTTAAGATACATTGATGAGTTTGGACAAACCNNNACTNNA
ATGCCAGTGAAAAAATGCTTTATTTNNTNGAAATTTGTGATGCNNNNNNNTTATTTTGGAANCCNNTNAA
NNNGTGNATAAAACNANGTNNANNNNNN
